>Addgene plasmid #127711 | pEMY07AB-ORF | addgene full sequence | sequence record 253008 | Addgene NGS Result
CTACCAACTCTTTTTCCGAAGGTAACTGGCTTCAGCAGAGCGCAGATACCAAATACTGTTCTTCTAGTGT
AGCCGTAGTTAGGCCACCACTTCAAGAACTCTGTAGCACCGCCTACATACCTCGCTCTGCTAATCCTGTT
ACCAGTGGCTGCTGCCAGTGGCGATAAGTCGTGTCTTACCGGGTTGGGCTCAAGACGATAGTTACCGGAT
AAGGCGCAGCGGTCGGGCTGAACGGGGGGTTCGTGCACACAGCCCAGCTTGGAGCGAACGACCTACACCG
AACTGAGATACCTACAGCGTGAGCTATGAGAAAGCGCCACGCTTCCCGAAGGGAGAAAGGCGGACAGGTA
TCCGGTAAGCGGCAGGGTCGGAACAGGAGAGCGCACGAGGGAGCTTCCAGGGGGAAACGCCTGGTATCTT
TATAGTCCTGTCGGGTTTCGCCACCTCTGACTTGAGCGTCGATTTTTGTGATGCTCGTCAGGGGGGCGGA
GCCTATGGAAAAACGCCAGCAACGCGGCCTTTTTACGGTTCCTGGCCTTTTGCTGGCCTTTTGCTCACAT
GTTCTTTCCTGCGTTATCCCCTGATTCTGTGGATAACCGTATTACCGCCTTTGAGTGAGCTGATACCGCT
CGGTCTCTTTTAAGGTCTTCCCCGCGCGTTGGCCGATTCATTAATGCAGCTGGCACGACAGGTTTCCCTA
CTGGAAAGCGGGCAGTGAGCGCAACGCAATTAATGTGAGTTAGCTCACTCATTAGGCACCCCAGGCTTTA
CACTTTATGCTTCCGGCTCGTATGTTGTGTGGAATTGTGAGCGGATAACAATTTCACACAGGAAACAGCT
ATGACCATGATTACGCCAAGCTTGCATGCCTGCAGGTCGATTCTAGAGGATCCCCGGGTACCGAGCTCGA
ATTCACTGGCCGTCGTTTTACAACGTCGTGACTGGGAAAACCCTGGCGTTACCCAACTTAATCGCCTTGC
AGCACATCCCCCTTTCGCCAGCTGGCGTAATAGCGAAGAGGCCCGCACCGATCGCCCTTCCCAACAGTTG
CGCAGCCTGAATGGCGAATGGCGCCTGATGCGGTATTTTCTCCTTACGCATCTGTGCGGTATTTCACGCC
GCATATGGTGCAGAAGACCTCATTTGAGACCCAGTACAATCTGCTCTGATGCCGCATAGTTAAGCCAGCC
CCGACACCCGCCAACACCCGCTGACGCGCCCTGACGGGCTTGTCTGCTCCCGGCATCCGCTTACAGACAA
GCTGTGACCGTCTCCGGGAGCTGCATGTGTCAGAGGTTTTCACCGTCATCACCGAAACGCGCGAGACGAA
AGGGCCTCGTGATACGCCTATTTTTATAGGTTAATGTCATGATAATAATGGTTTCTTAGACGTCAGGTGG
CACTTTTCGGGGAAATGTGCGCGGAACCCCTATTTGTTTATTTTTCTAAATACATTCAAATATGTATCCG
CTCATGAGACAATAACCCTGATAAATGCTTCAATAATATTGAAAAAGGAAGAGTATGAGTATTCAACATT
TCCGTGTCGCCCTTATTCCCTTTTTTGCGGCATTTTGCCTTCCTGTTTTTGCTCACCCAGAAACGCTGGT
GAAAGTAAAAGATGCTGAAGATCAGTTGGGTGCACGAGTGGGTTACATCGAACTGGATCTCAACAGCGGT
AAGATCCTTGAGAGTTTTCGCCCCGAAGAACGTTTTCCAATGATGAGCACTTTTAAAGTTCTGCTATGTG
GCGCGGTATTATCCCGTATTGACGCCGGGCAAGAGCAACTCGGTCGCCGCATACACTATTCTCAGAATGA
CTTGGTTGAGTACTCACCAGTCACAGAAAAGCATCTTACGGATGGCATGACAGTAAGAGAATTATGCAGT
GCTGCCATAACCATGAGTGATAACACTGCGGCCAACTTACTTCTGACAACGATCGGAGGACCGAAGGAGC
TAACCGCTTTTTTGCACAACATGGGGGATCATGTAACTCGCCTTGATCGTTGGGAACCGGAGCTGAATGA
AGCCATACCAAACGACGAGCGTGACACCACGATGCCTGTAGCAATGGCAACAACGTTGCGCAAACTATTA
ACTGGCGAACTACTTACTCTAGCTTCCCGGCAACAATTAATAGACTGGATGGAGGCGGATAAAGTTGCAG
GACCACTTCTGCGCTCGGCCCTTCCGGCTGGCTGGTTTATTGCTGATAAATCTGGAGCCGGTGAGCGTGG
CTCTCGCGGTATCATTGCAGCACTGGGGCCAGATGGTAAGCCCTCCCGTATCGTAGTTATCTACACGACG
GGGAGCCAGGCAACTATGGATGAACGAAATAGACAGATCGCTGAGATAGGTGCCTCACTGATTAAGCATT
GGTAACTGTCAGACCAAGTTTACTCATATATACTTTAGATTGATTTAAAACTTCATTTTTAATTTAAAAG
GATCTAGGTGAAGATCCTTTTTGATAATCTCATGACCAAAATCCCTTAACGTGAGTTTTCGTTCCACTGA
GCGTCAGACCCCGTAGAAAAGATCAAAGGATCTTCTTGAGATCCTTTTTTTCTGCGCGTAATCTGCTGCT
TGCAAACAAAAAAACCACCGCTACCAGCGGTGGTTTGTTTGCCGGATCAAGAG
Features (pLannotate 1.2.2; 11 found; start..end, strand, type, name):
    649..718     +  CDS            lacI (fragment): lac repressor; lacI; The lac repressor binds to the lac operator to inhibit transcription in E. coli. This inhibition can be relieved by adding lactose or isopropyl-β-D-thiogalactopyranoside (IPTG).
    731..752     +  protein_bind   CAP binding site: CAP binding activates transcription in the presence of cAMP. E. coli catabolite activator protein
    767..797     +  promoter       lac promoter: promoter for the E. coli lac operon
    805..821     +  protein_bind   lac operator: The lac repressor binds to the lac operator to inhibit transcription in E. coli. This inhibition can be relieved by adding lactose or isopropyl-β-D-thiogalactopyranoside (IPTG). lac repressor encoded by lacI
    858..914     -  misc_feature   MCS: pUC18/19 multiple cloning site
    911..1068    +  CDS            lacZα (fragment): LacZα fragment of β-galactosidase; lacZ fragment
   1074..1132    -  misc_feature   bom (fragment): basis of mobility region from pBR322
   1290..1325    -  CDS            rop (fragment): Rop protein, which maintains plasmids at low copy number; rop
   1420..1524    +  promoter       AmpR promoter: bla
   1525..2385    +  CDS            AmpR: β-lactamase; bla; confers resistance to ampicillin, carbenicillin, and related antibiotics
   2556..501     +  rep_origin     ori (across the origin): high-copy-number ColE1/pMB1/pBR322/pUC origin of replication
