[The description below was written by a language model from this plasmid's Addgene catalogue record and pLannotate feature annotations shown in this document.]
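Description:
pEMY07AB-ORF is an empty Level 0 destination vector for hierarchical, Type IIS restriction-based (Golden Gate/MoClo-style) DNA assembly, built on the pEMY07 backbone and classed as a synthetic biology vector. It is a compact plasmid of about 2.6 kb that is propagated in E. coli. Replication depends on a high-copy ColE1/pUC-type origin, and selection on a β-lactamase (AmpR) gene expressed from its own promoter, which confers ampicillin resistance. The feature table also picks up short fragments of lacI, bom and rop. These appear to be non-functional remnants of pUC/pBR322-derived sequence rather than working parts.

The vector carries no gene of interest. The cloning position is instead occupied by a lacZα dropout cassette made up of a CAP binding site, lac promoter, lac operator, a pUC18/19-type multiple cloning site and a lacZα fragment. According to the depositor, this cassette lies between BpiI recognition sites. BpiI digestion releases lacZα and leaves defined four-base overhangs, so a coding sequence can be ligated in directionally. Correct clones lose α-complementation and can be distinguished by blue/white screening.

The resulting part is flanked by the "B" and "C" fusion scars. The B scar contains the start codon and the C scar a stop codon, which sets the insert's identity as an ORF-type part for later assembly with parts such as promoters and terminators. The associated publication used algorithm-guided design of large yeast strain libraries for itaconic acid production, so the vector serves to domesticate coding sequences for that kind of combinatorial pathway construction. The plasmid itself has no annotated yeast origin or marker.
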