Addgene plasmid #127711: pEMY07AB-ORF
Purpose: (Empty Backbone) Level 0 destination vector for a coding sequence with B - C scars. Clone in with BpiI
Depositing lab: Christopher Voigt. Depositing organization: Massachusetts Institute of Technology. Publication: Iterative algorithm-guided design of massive strain libraries, applied to itaconic acid production in yeast. Young EM, Zhao Z, Gielesen BEM, Wu L, Benjamin Gordon D, Roubos JA, Voigt CA. Metab Eng. 2018 Jul;48:33-43. doi: 10.1016/j.ymben.2018.05.002. Epub 2018 May 9. PubMed 29753070.
Backbone
  Vector backbone: pEMY07
  Vector type: Synthetic Biology
Growth in bacteria
  Bacterial resistance: Ampicillin, 100 μg/mL
  Growth temperature: 37°C
  Growth strain: DH5alpha
  Copy number: High Copy
Gene/Insert
  Cloning method: Restriction Enzyme
  Sequencing primers: 5′ CAGACAAGCCCGTCAGG; 3′ GTTATCCCCTGATTCTGTGG
Terms and licenses: Academic/Nonprofit Terms; Industry Terms: Not Available to Industry
Depositor comments: LacZ inside of BpiI sites for blue/white screening of clones. B scar is AATG and C scar is TAAA.
How to cite: pEMY07AB-ORF was a gift from Christopher Voigt (Addgene plasmid # 127711 ; http://n2t.net/addgene:127711 ; RRID:Addgene_127711)
